Addgene plasmid #51971: Nano-lantern-H2B/pcDNA3
Purpose: mammalian expression of Nano-lantern, a luminescent protein for high-speed single-cell and whole body imaging, fused to Histone H2B
Depositing lab: Takeharu Nagai. Depositing organization: The University of Osaka. Publication: Luminescent proteins for high-speed single-cell and whole-body imaging. Saito K, Chang YF, Horikawa K, Hatsugai N, Higuchi Y, Hashida M, Yoshida Y, Matsuda T, Arai Y, Nagai T. Nat Commun. 2012;3:1262. doi: 10.1038/ncomms2248. PubMed 23232392.
Backbone
  Vector backbone: pcDNA3
  Backbone manufacturer: Invitrogen
  Vector type: Mammalian Expression
Growth in bacteria
  Bacterial resistance: Ampicillin, 100 μg/mL
  Growth temperature: 37°C
  Growth strain: DH5alpha
  Copy number: High Copy
Gene/Insert
  Gene/Insert name: Nano-lantern
  Species: Synthetic
  Insert size (bp): 2000
  Mutation: S257G in Rluc8
  Tag / fusion protein: human H2B (C terminal on insert)
  Cloning method: Restriction Enzyme; 5′ cloning site BamHI (not destroyed); 3′ cloning site XhoI (not destroyed)
  Sequencing primers: 5′ CMV-F; 3′ BGHrev
Terms and licenses: Academic/Nonprofit Terms; Industry Terms: Not Available to Industry
Depositor comments: GenBank accession number: JN859492 The minor discrepancies between the QC and depositor sequence have no functional consequence.
How to cite: Nano-lantern-H2B/pcDNA3 was a gift from Takeharu Nagai (Addgene plasmid # 51971 ; http://n2t.net/addgene:51971 ; RRID:Addgene_51971)
