[The description below was written by a language model from this plasmid's Addgene catalogue record.]
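Description:
Nano-lantern-H2B/pcDNA3 is a mammalian expression plasmid built on the Invitrogen pcDNA3 backbone. It is propagated in E. coli as a high-copy plasmid under ampicillin selection. No feature table accompanies the record, so individual backbone elements are not itemised. The listed sequencing primers (CMV forward and BGH reverse) are consistent with the standard pcDNA3 arrangement, in which the insert sits between the CMV immediate-early promoter and the bovine growth hormone polyadenylation signal. pcDNA3 normally also carries a neomycin resistance cassette for G418 selection of stable mammalian lines, although the record does not list a mammalian selection marker.

The insert, about 2 kb and cloned between BamHI and XhoI sites that both remain intact, encodes the synthetic luminescent protein Nano-lantern with human histone H2B fused at its C-terminal end. The record notes an S257G substitution in the Rluc8 moiety, which indicates that the probe incorporates this enhanced Renilla luciferase variant. Nano-lantern is generally described as a chimera of that luciferase with a bright yellow fluorescent protein, where energy transfer from the luciferase to the fluorescent protein boosts light output, but the record itself does not spell out this composition. Fusion to H2B should direct the probe to chromatin, giving a nuclear bioluminescent label that needs no excitation light.

The stated purpose is mammalian expression of this H2B fusion, with Nano-lantern described as a luminescent protein for high-speed single-cell and whole-body imaging. The depositor notes that minor differences between the quality-control and depositor sequences have no functional consequence.
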