>Addgene plasmid #51971 | Nano-lantern-H2B/pcDNA3 | depositor partial sequence | sequence record 80010 | insert
GGATCCGATGGTGAGCAAGGGCGAGGAGCTGTTCACCGGGGTGGTGCCCATCCTGGTCGAGCTGGACGGC
GACGTAAACGGCCACAAGTTCAGCGTGTCCGGCGAGGGCGAGGGCGATGCCACCTACGGCAAGCTGACCC
TGAAGCTGATCTGCACCACCGGCAAGCTGCCCGTGCCCTGGCCCACCCTCGTGACCACCCTGGGCTACGG
CCTGCAGTGCTTCGCCCGCTACCCCGACCACATGAAGCAGCACGACTTCTTCAAGTCCGCCATGCCCGAA
GGCTACGTCCAGGAGCGCACCATCTTCTTCAAGGACGACGGCAACTACAAGACCCGCGCCGAGGTGAAGT
TCGAGGGCGACACCCTGGTGAACCGCATCGAGCTGAAGGGCATCGACTTCAAGGAGGACGGCAACATCCT
GGGGCACAAGCTGGAGTACAACTACAACAGCCACAACGTCTATATCACCGCCGACAAGCAGAAGAACGGC
ATCAAGGCCAACTTCAAGATCCGCCACAACATCGAGGACGGCGGCGTGCAGCTCGCCGACCACTACCAGC
AGAACACCCCCATCGGCGACGGCCCCGTGCTGCTGCCCGACAACCACTACCTGAGCTACCAGTCCAAGCT
GAGCAAAGACCCCAACGAGAAGCGCGATCACATGGTCCTGCTGGAGTTCGTGACCGCCGCCGGGGGTACC
AAGGTGTACGACCCCGAGCAGAGGAAGAGGATGATCACCGGCCCCCAGTGGTGGGCCAGGTGCAAGCAGA
TGAACGTGCTGGACAGCTTCATCAACTACTACGACAGCGAGAAGCACGCCGAGAACGCCGTGATCTTCCT
GCACGGCAACGCCACTAGCAGCTACCTGTGGAGGCACGTGGTGCCCCACATCGAGCCCGTGGCCAGGTGC
ATCATCCCCGATCTGATCGGCATGGGCAAGAGCGGCAAGAGCGGCAACGGCAGCTACAGGCTGCTGGACC
ACTACAAGTACCTGACCGCCTGGTTCGAGCTTCTGAACCTGCCCAAGAAGATCATCTTCGTGGGCCACGA
CTGGGGCGCCGCCCTGGCCTTCCACTACGCCTACGAGCACCAGGACAGGATCAAGGCCATCGTGCACATG
GAGAGCGTGGTGGACGTGATCGAGAGCTGGGACGAGTGGCCAGACATCGAGGAGGACATCGCCCTGATCA
AGAGCGAGGAGGGCGAGAAGATGGTGCTGGAGAACAACTTCTTCGTGGAGACCGTGCTGCCCAGCAAGAT
CATGAGAAAGCTGGAGCCCGAGGAGTTCGCCGCCTACCTGGAGCCCTTCAAGGAGAAGGGCGAGGTGAGA
AGACCCACCCTGAGCTGGCCCAGAGAGATCCCCCTGGTGAAGGGCGGCAAGCCCGACGTGGTGCAGATCG
TGAGAAACTACAACGCCTACCTGAGAGCCAGCGACGACCTGCCCAAGCTGTTCATCGAGGGCGACCCCGG
CTTCTTCAGCAACGCCATCGTGGAGGGCGCCAAGAAGTTCCCCAACACCGAGTTCGTGAAGGTGAAGGGC
CTGCACTTCCTCCAGGAGGACGCCCCCGACGAGATGGGCAAGTACATCAAGAGCTTCGTGGAGAGAGTGC
TGAAGAACGAGCAGGAATTCATG
[375 nt withheld, positions 1634-2008]
TAA
