>Addgene plasmid #51971 | Nano-lantern-H2B/pcDNA3 | addgene partial sequence | sequence record 80900 | CMV-F 5'-CGCAAATGGGCGGTAGGCGTG-3'
TGGCTACTAGAGAACCCACTGCTTACTGGCTTATCGAAATTAATACGACTCACTATAGGGAGACCCAAGC
TTGGTACCGAGCTCGGATCCGATGGTGAGCAAGGGCGAGGAGCTGTTCACCGGGGTGGTGCCCATCCTGG
TCGAGCTGGACGGCGACGTAAACGGCCACAAGTTCAGCGTGTCCGGCGAGGGCGAGGGCGATGCCACCTA
CGGCAAGCTGACCCTGAAGCTGATCTGCACCACCGGCAAGCTGCCCGTGCCCTGGCCCACCCTCGTGACC
ACCCTGGGCTACGGCCTGCAGTGCTTCGCCCGCTACCCCGACCACATGAAGCAGCACGACTTCTTCAAGT
CCGCCATGCCCGAAGGCTACGTCCAGGAGCGCACCATCTTCTTCAAGGACGACGGCAACTACAAGACCCG
CGCCGAGGTGAAGTTCGAGGGCGACACCCTGGTGAACCGCATCGAGCTGAAGGGCATCGACTTCAAGGAG
GACGGCAACATCCTGGGGCACAAGCTGGAGTACAACTACAACAGCCACAACGTCTATATCACCGCCGACA
AGCAGAAGAACGGCATCAAGGCCAACTTCAAGATCCGCCACAACATCGAGGACGGCGGCGTGCAGCTCGC
CGACCACTACCAGCAGAACACCCCCATCGGCGACGGCCCCGTGCTGCTGCCCGACAACCACTACCTGAGC
TACCAGTCCAAGCTGAGCAAAGACCCCAACGAGAAGCGCGATCACATGGTCCTGCTGGAGTTCGTGACCG
CCGCCGGGGGTACCAAGGTGTACGACCCCGAGCAGAGGAAGAGGATGATCACCGGCCCCCAGTGGTGGGC
CAGGTGCAAGCAGATGAACGTGCTGGACAGCTTCATCAACTACTACGACAGCGAGAAG
