>Addgene plasmid #51971 | Nano-lantern-H2B/pcDNA3 | addgene partial sequence | sequence record 81398 | EGFP-C 5'-CATGGTCCTGCTGGAGTTCGTG-3'
AGAGGATGATCACCGGCCCCCAGTGGTGGGCCAGGTGCAAGCAGATGAACGTGCTGGACAGCTTCATCAA
CTACTACGACAGCGAGAAGCACGCCGAGAACGCCGTGATCTTCCTGCACGGCAACGCCACTAGCAGCTAC
CTGTGGAGGCACGTGGTGCCCCACATCGAGCCCGTGGCCAGGTGCATCATCCCCGATCTGATCGGCATGG
GCAAGAGCGGCAAGAGCGGCAACGGCAGCTACAGGCTGCTGGACCACTACAAGTACCTGACCGCCTGGTT
CGAGCTTCTGAACCTGCCCAAGAAGATCATCTTCGTGGGCCACGACTGGGGCGCCGCCCTGGCCTTCCAC
TACGCCTACGAGCACCAGGACAGGATCAAGGCCATCGTGCACATGGAGAGCGTGGTGGACGTGATCGAGA
GCTGGGACGAGTGGCCAGACATCGAGGAGGACATCGCCCTGATCAAGAGCGAGGAGGGCGAGAAGATGGT
GCTGGAGAACAACTTCTTCGTGGAGACCGTGCTGCCCAGCAAGATCATGAGAAAGCTGGAGCCCGAGGAG
TTCGCCGCCTACCTGGAGCCCTTCAAGGAGAAGGGCGAGGTGAGAAGACCCACCCTGAGCTGGCCCAGAG
AGATCCCCCTGGTGAAGGGCGGCAAGCCCGACGTGGTGCAGATCGTGAGAAACTACAACGCCTACCTGAG
AGCCAGCGACGACCTGCCCAAGCTGTTCATCGAGGGCGACCCCGGCTTCTTCAGCAACGCCATCGTGGAG
GGCGCCAAGAAGTTCCCCAACACCGAGTTCGTGAAGGTGAAGGGCCTGCACTTCCTCCAGGAGGACGCCC
CCGACGAGATGGGCAAGTACATCAAGAGCT
