>Addgene plasmid #51971 | Nano-lantern-H2B/pcDNA3 | addgene partial sequence | sequence record 81401 | BGH-rev 5'-TAGAAGGCACAGTCGAGG-3'
TCTAGATGCATGCTCGAGTTA
[375 nt withheld, positions 22-396]
CATGAATTCACCTCCACTACCTCCCTGCTCGTTCTTCAGCACTCTCTCCACGAAGCTCTTGATGTACTTG
CCCATCTCGTCGGGGGCGTCCTCCTGGAGGAAGTGCAGGCCCTTCACCTTCACGAACTCGGTGTTGGGGA
ACTTCTTGGCGCCCTCCACGATGGCGTTGCTGAAGAAGCCGGGGTCGCCCTCGATGAACAGCTTGGGCAG
GTCGTCGCTGGCTCTCAGGTAGGCGTTGTAGTTTCTCACGATCTGCACCACGTCGGGCTTGCCGCCCTTC
ACCAGGGGGATCTCTCTGGGCCAGCTCAGGGTGGGTCTTCTCACCTCGCCCTTCTCCTTGAAGGGCTCCA
GGTAGGCGGCGAACTCCTCGGGCTCCAGCTTTCTCATGATCTTGCTGGGCAGCACGGTCTCCACGAAGAA
GTTGTTCTCCAGCACCATCTTCTCGCCCTCCTCGCTCTTGATCAGGGCGATGTCCTCCTCGATGTCTGGC
CACT
